Addgene plasmid #231414: pSEVA26_sgRNA-A1_M13ps
Purpose: M13 phagemid that expresses sgRNA-A1 from a strong constitutive promoter. (This plasmid is a gift of the Jaramillo Lab, where it is called PAJ164.)
Depositing lab: Alfonso Jaramillo. Depositing organization: University of Warwick. Publication: Development of a genetically-encoded in vivo computing platform to play the game of Tic-Tac-Toe. Kushwaha M, Singh V, Jaramillo A. Zenodo (2017) Conference: SB7.0: The Seventh International Meeting on Synthetic Biology. 10.5281/zenodo.14580985.
Backbone
  Vector backbone: pSEVA261
Growth in bacteria
  Bacterial resistance: Kanamycin, 50 μg/mL
  Growth temperature: 37°C
  Growth strain: DH5alpha
  Copy number: Low Copy
Gene/Insert
  Gene/Insert name: sgRNA-A1
  Species: Synthetic
Terms and licenses: Academic/Nonprofit Terms; Industry Terms: Not Available to Industry
Depositor comments: Please also refer to Pujar et al. 2024 Nucleic Acids Res. (https://doi.org/10.1093/nar/gkae1256, and see https://doi.org/10.1101/2024.09.02.610857 for bioRxiv preprint) for additional work using this plasmid.
How to cite: pSEVA26_sgRNA-A1_M13ps was a gift from Alfonso Jaramillo (Addgene plasmid # 231414 ; http://n2t.net/addgene:231414 ; RRID:Addgene_231414)
