[The description below was written by a language model from this plasmid's Addgene catalogue record and pLannotate feature annotations shown in this document.]
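Description:
pSEVA26_sgRNA-A1_M13ps is a small (about 3 kb) bacterial phagemid built on the modular pSEVA261 backbone and designed to express a single guide RNA in E. coli. It replicates from a p15A origin, which the depositor lists as low copy and which is compatible with ColE1-type plasmids, so it can coexist with other constructs in the same cell. Selection is by kanamycin through the aphA1 (nptI) aminoglycoside phosphotransferase gene. The backbone also carries an incP oriT, which allows conjugative mobilisation when transfer functions are supplied in trans. The short annotated RSF ori fragment, MCS remnant and lacZα fragment appear to be partial matches or cloning leftovers rather than functional parts.

The payload is a synthetic sgRNA, named A1, transcribed from the strong constitutive J23119 promoter. A short gap between the promoter and the Streptococcus pyogenes Cas9 guide RNA scaffold is where the targeting spacer would sit. The record does not state what sequence A1 targets, nor which Cas9 variant it is meant to pair with. The lambda t0 terminator ends the transcript, and an rrnB T1 terminator at the other end of the cargo region insulates it from read-through.

The defining addition is the M13 origin, which includes the packaging signal ("M13ps"). In cells supplied with M13 helper functions, the plasmid is replicated as single-stranded DNA, packaged into phage particles and secreted, so the sgRNA-encoding DNA can be delivered to other susceptible E. coli cells. The associated work concerns a genetically encoded in vivo computing platform, which is consistent with using the phagemid as a transmissible sgRNA signal between bacterial cells.
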