Features (pLannotate 1.2.2; 11 found; start..end, strand, type, name):
     62..96      +  promoter       J23119 promoter: bacterial promoter (Registry of Standard Biological Parts BBa J23119)
    117..192     +  misc_RNA       gRNA scaffold: guide RNA scaffold for the Streptococcus pyogenes CRISPR/Cas9 system
    197..214     +  misc_feature   MCS (fragment): pUC18/19 multiple cloning site
    222..246     +  CDS            lacZα (fragment): LacZα fragment of β-galactosidase; lacZ fragment
    257..351     +  terminator     lambda t0 terminator: transcription terminator from phage lambda
    483..1295    +  CDS            aphA1: KKA1_ECOLX - Also known as nptI. Protein inferred from homology: Swiss-Prot protein existence level 3. Resistance to kanamycin and structurally-related aminoglycosides, including amikacin. From Escherichia coli.
   1465..1573    +  oriT           oriT: incP origin of transfer
   1620..2165    +  rep_origin     p15A ori: Plasmids containing the medium-copy-number p15A origin of replication can be propagated in E. coli cells that contain a second plasmid with the ColE1 origin.
   2253..2308    +  rep_origin     RSF ori (fragment): Plasmids containing the RSF 1030 origin of replication can be propagated in E. coli cells that contain additional plasmids with compatible origins.
   2332..2841    -  rep_origin     M13 ori (sequence partly withheld): M13 bacteriophage origin of replication; arrow indicates direction of (+) strand synthesis
   2944..3030    -  terminator     rrnB T1 terminator: Escherichia coli rrnB; transcription terminator T1 from the E. coli rrnB gene
>Addgene plasmid #231414 | pSEVA26_sgRNA-A1_M13ps | addgene full sequence | sequence record 461748 | Addgene NGS Result
TTAATTAAAGCGGATAACAATTTCACACAGGAGGCCGCCTAGGCCGCGGCCGCGCGAATTCTTGACAGCT
AGCTCAGTCCTAGGTATAATGCTAGCTTTACACCCTAGCGTAGCTTGTTTTAGAGCTAGAAATAGCAAGT
TAAAATAAGGCTAGTCCGTTATCAACTTGAAAAAGTGGCACCGAGTCGGTGCTTTTCTGCAGGCATGCAA
GCTTGCGGCCGCGTCGTGACTGGGAAAACCCTGGCGACTAGTCTTGGACTCCTGTTGATAGATCCAGTAA
TGACCTCAGAACTCCATCTGGATTTGTTCAGAACGCTCGGTTGCCGCCGGGCGTTTTTTATTGGTGAGAA
TCCAGGGGTCCCCAATAATTACGATTTAAATTTGTGTCTCAAAATCTCTGATGTTACATTGCACAAGATA
AAAATATATCATCATGAACAATAAAACTGTCTGCTTACATAAACAGTAATACAAGGGGTGTTATGAGCCA
TATTCAGCGTGAAACGAGCTGTAGCCGTCCGCGTCTGAACAGCAACATGGATGCGGATCTGTATGGCTAT
AAATGGGCGCGTGATAACGTGGGTCAGAGCGGCGCGACCATTTATCGTCTGTATGGCAAACCGGATGCGC
CGGAACTGTTTCTGAAACATGGCAAAGGCAGCGTGGCGAACGATGTGACCGATGAAATGGTGCGTCTGAA
CTGGCTGACCGAATTTATGCCGCTGCCGACCATTAAACATTTTATTCGCACCCCGGATGATGCGTGGCTG
CTGACCACCGCGATTCCGGGCAAAACCGCGTTTCAGGTGCTGGAAGAATATCCGGATAGCGGCGAAAACA
TTGTGGATGCGCTGGCCGTGTTTCTGCGTCGTCTGCATAGCATTCCGGTGTGCAACTGCCCGTTTAACAG
CGATCGTGTGTTTCGTCTGGCCCAGGCGCAGAGCCGTATGAACAACGGCCTGGTGGATGCGAGCGATTTT
GATGATGAACGTAACGGCTGGCCGGTGGAACAGGTGTGGAAAGAAATGCATAAACTGCTGCCGTTTAGCC
CGGATAGCGTGGTGACCCACGGCGATTTTAGCCTGGATAACCTGATTTTCGATGAAGGCAAACTGATTGG
CTGCATTGATGTGGGCCGTGTGGGCATTGCGGATCGTTATCAGGATCTGGCCATTCTGTGGAACTGCCTG
GGCGAATTTAGCCCGAGCCTGCAAAAACGTCTGTTTCAGAAATATGGCATTGATAATCCGGATATGAACA
AACTGCAATTTCATCTGATGCTGGATGAATTTTTCTAATAATTAATTGGACCGCGGTCCGCGCGTTGTCC
TTTTCCGCTGCATAACCCTGCTTCGGGGTCATTATAGCGATTTTTTCGGTATATCCATCCTTTTTCGCAC
GATATACAGGATTTTGCCAAAGGGTTCGTGTAGACTTTCCTTGGTGTATCCAACGGCGTCAGCCGGGCAG
GATAGGTGAAGTAGGCCCACCCGCGAGCGGGTGTTCCTTCTTCACTGTCCCTTATTCGCACCTGGCGGTG
CTCAACGGGAATCCTGCTCTGCGAGGCTGGCCGTAGGCCGGCCCTAGAAATATTTTATCTGATTAATAAG
ATGATCTTCTTGAGATCGTTTTGGTCTGCGCGTAATCTCTTGCTCTGAAAACGAAAAAACCGCCTTGCAG
GGCGGTTTTTCGAAGGTTCTCTGAGCTACCAACTCTTTGAACCGAGGTAACTGGCTTGGAGGAGCGCAGT
CACCAAAACTTGTCCTTTCAGTTTAGCCTTAACCGGCGCATGACTTCAAGACTAACTCCTCTAAATCAAT
TACCAGTGGCTGCTGCCAGTGGTGCTTTTGCATGTCTTTCCGGGTTGGACTCAAGACGATAGTTACCGGA
TAAGGCGCAGCGGTCGGACTGAACGGGGGGTTCGTGCATACAGTCCAGCTTGGAGCGAACTGCCTACCCG
GAACTGAGTGTCAGGCGTGGAATGAGACAAACGCGGCCATAACAGCGGAATGACACCGGTAAACCGAAAG
GCAGGAACAGGAGAGCGCACGAGGGAGCCGCCAGGGGGAAACGCCTGGTATCTTTATAGTCCTGTCGGGT
TTCGCCACCACTGATTTGAGCGTCAGATTTCGTGATGCTTGTCAGGGGGGCGGAGCCTATGGAAAAACGG
CTTTGCCGCGGCCCTCTCACTTCCCTGTTAAGTATCTTCCTGGCATCTTCCAGGAAATCTCCGCCCCGTT
CGTAAGCCATTTCCGCTCGCCGCAGTCGAACGACCGAGCGTAGCGAGTCAGTGAGCGAGGAAGCGGAATA
TATCCGGCGCGAGATTGATT
[38 nt withheld, positions 2331-2368]
A
[37 nt withheld, positions 2370-2406]
ATTTTGTTAAAATTCGCGTTAAATTTTTGTTAAATCAGCTCATTTTTTAACCAATAGGCCGAAATCGGCA
AAATCCCTTATAAATCAAAAGAATAGCCCGAGATAGGGT
[37 nt withheld, positions 2516-2552]
AAAGAACGTGGACTCCAACGTCAAAGG
[137 nt withheld, positions 2580-2716]
G
[125 nt withheld, positions 2718-2842]
AAAGGATCTAGGTGAAGATCCTTTTTGATAATCTCATGACCAAAATCCCTTAACGTGAGTTTTCGTTCCA
CTGAGGCGCGCCCAGCTGTCTAGGGCGGCGGATTTGTCCTACTCAGGAGAGCGTTCACCGACAAACAACA
GATAAAACGAAAGGCCCAGTCTTTCGACTGAGCCTTTCGTTTTATTTGATGCCT
